>Addgene plasmid #84982 | JBEI-12050 | addgene full sequence | sequence record 170475 | Addgene NGS Result
GACGTCGGTGCCTAATGAGTGAGCTAACTTACATTAATTGCGTTGCGCTCACTGCCCGCTTTCCAGTCGG
GAAACCTGTCGTGCCAGCTGCATTAATGAATCGGCCAACGCGCGGGGAGAGGCGGTTTGCGTATTGGGCG
CCAGGGTGGTTTTTCTTTTCACCAGTGAGACGGGCAACAGCTGATTGCCCTTCACCGCCTGGCCCTGAGA
GAGTTGCAGCAAGCGGTCCACGCTGGTTTGCCCCAGCAGGCGAAAATCCTGTTTGATGGTGGTTAACGGC
GGGATATAACATGAGCTGTCTTCGGTATCGTCGTATCCCACTACCGAGATGTCCGCACCAACGCGCAGCC
CGGACTCGGTAATGGCGCGCATTGCGCCCAGCGCCATCTGATCGTTGGCAACCAGCATCGCAGTGGGAAC
GATGCCCTCATTCAGCATTTGCATGGTTTGTTGAAAACCGGACATGGCACTCCAGTCGCCTTCCCGTTCC
GCTATCGGCTGAATTTGATTGCGAGTGAGATATTTATGCCAGCCAGCCAGACGCAGACGCGCCGAGACAG
AACTTAATGGGCCCGCTAACAGCGCGATTTGCTGGTGACCCAATGCGACCAGATGCTCCACGCCCAGTCG
CGTACCGTCTTCATGGGAGAAAATAATACTGTTGATGGGTGTCTGGTCAGAGACATCAAGAAATAACGCC
GGAACATTAGTGCAGGCAGCTTCCACAGCAATGGCATCCTGGTCATCCAGCGGATAGTTAATGATCAGCC
CACTGACGCGTTGCGCGAGAAGATTGTGCACCGCCGCTTTACAGGCTTCGACGCCGCTTCGTTCTACCAT
CGACACCACCACGCTGGCACCCAGTTGATCGGCGCGAGATTTAATCGCCGCGACAATTTGCGACGGCGCG
TGCAGGGCCAGACTGGAGGTGGCAACGCCAATCAGCAACGACTGTTTGCCCGCCAGTTGTTGTGCCACGC
GGTTGGGAATGTAATTCAGCTCCGCCATCGCCGCTTCCACTTTTTCCCGCGTTTTCGCAGAAACGTGGCT
GGCCTGGTTCACCACGCGGGAAACGGTCTGATAAGAGACACCGGCATACTCTGCGACATCGTATAACGTT
ACTGGTTTCACATTCACCACCCTGAATTGACTCTCTTCCGGGCGCTATCATGCCATACCGCGAAAGGTTT
TGCGCCATTCGATGGTGTCCGGGATCTCGACGCTCTCCCTTATGCGACTCCTGCATTAGGAAGCAGCCCA
GTAGTAGGTTGAGGCCGTTGAGCACCGCCGCCGCAAGGAATGGTGCATGCAAGGAGATGGCGCCCAACAG
TCCCCCGGCCACGGGGCCTGCCACCATACCCACGCCGAAACAAGCGCTCATGAGCCCGAAGTGGCGAGCC
CGATCTTCCCCATCGGTGATGTCGGCGATATAGGCGCCAGCAACCGCACCTGTGGCGCCGGTGATGCCGG
CCACGATGCGTCCGGCGTAGAGGATCGAGATCGTTTAGGCACCCCAGGCTTTACACTTTATGCTTCCGGC
TCGTATAATGTGTGGAATTGTGAGCGGATAACAATTTCAGAATTCAAAAGATCTTAGGAGGAATATAAAA
TGAAAAATTGTGTCATCGTCAGTGCGGTACGTACTGCTATCGGTAGTTTTAACGGTTCACTCGCTTCCAC
CAGCGCCATCGACCTGGGGGCGACAGTAATTAAAGCCGCCATTGAACGTGCAAAAATCGATTCACAACAC
GTTGATGAAGTGATTATGGGTAACGTGTTACAAGCCGGGCTGGGGCAAAATCCGGCGCGTCAGGCACTGT
TAAAAAGCGGGCTGGCAGAAACGGTGTGCGGATTCACGGTCAATAAAGTATGTGGTTCGGGTCTTAAAAG
TGTGGCGCTTGCCGCCCAGGCCATTCAGGCAGGTCAGGCGCAGAGCATTGTGGCGGGGGGTATGGAAAAT
ATGAGTTTAGCCCCCTACTTACTCGATGCAAAAGCACGCTCTGGTTATCGTCTTGGAGACGGACAGGTTT
ATGACGTAATCCTGCGCGATGGCCTGATGTGCGCCACCCATGGTTATCATATGGGGATTACCGCCGAAAA
CGTGGCTAAAGAGTACGGAATTACCCGTGAAATGCAGGATGAACTGGCGCTACATTCACAGCGTAAAGCG
GCAGCCGCAATTGAGTCCGGTGCTTTTACAGCCGAAATCGTCCCGGTAAATGTTGTCACTCGAAAGAAAA
CCTTCGTCTTCAGTCAAGACGAGTTCCCGAAAGCGAACTCAACGGCTGAAGCGTTAGGTGCATTGCGCCC
GGCCTTCGATAAAGCAGGAACAGTCACCGCTGGGAACGCGTCTGGTATTAACGACGGTGCTGCCGCTCTG
GTGATTATGGAAGAATCTGCGGCGCTGGCAGCAGGCCTTACCCCCCTGGCTCGCATTAAAAGTTATGCCA
GCGGTGGCGTGCCCCCCGCATTGATGGGTATGGGGCCAGTACCTGCCACGCAAAAAGCGTTACAACTGGC
GGGGCTGCAACTGGCGGATATTGATCTCATTGAGGCTAATGAAGCATTTGCTGCACAGTTCCTTGCCGTT
GGGAAAAACCTGGGCTTTGATTCTGAGAAAGTGAATGTCAACGGCGGGGCCATCGCGCTCGGGCATCCTA
TCGGTGCCAGTGGTGCTCGTATTCTGGTCACACTATTACATGCCATGCAGGCACGCGATAAAACGCTGGG
GCTGGCAACACTGTGCATTGGCGGCGGTCAGGGAATTGCGATGGTGATTGAACGGTTGAATTGAGGATCT
TGAATTAAGGAGGACAGCTAAATGAAACTCTCAACTAAACTTTGTTGGTGTGGTATTAAAGGAAGACTTA
GGCCGCAAAAGCAACAACAATTACACAATACAAACTTGCAAATGACTGAACTAAAAAAACAAAAGACCGC
TGAACAAAAAACCAGACCTCAAAATGTCGGTATTAAAGGTATCCAAATTTACATCCCAACTCAATGTGTC
AACCAATCTGAGCTAGAGAAATTTGATGGCGTTTCTCAAGGTAAATACACAATTGGTCTGGGCCAAACCA
ACATGTCTTTTGTCAATGACAGAGAAGATATCTACTCGATGTCCCTAACTGTTTTGTCTAAGTTGATCAA
GAGTTACAACATCGACACCAACAAAATTGGTAGATTAGAAGTCGGTACTGAAACTCTGATTGACAAGTCC
AAGTCTGTCAAGTCTGTCTTGATGCAATTGTTTGGTGAAAACACTGACGTCGAAGGTATTGACACGCTTA
ATGCCTGTTACGGTGGTACCAACGCGTTGTTCAACTCTTTGAACTGGATTGAATCTAACGCATGGGATGG
TAGAGACGCCATTGTAGTTTGCGGTGATATTGCCATCTACGATAAGGGTGCCGCAAGACCAACCGGTGGT
GCCGGTACTGTTGCTATGTGGATCGGTCCTGATGCTCCAATTGTATTTGACTCTGTAAGAGCTTCTTACA
TGGAACACGCCTACGATTTTTACAAGCCAGATTTCACCAGCGAATATCCTTACGTCGATGGTCATTTTTC
ATTAACTTGTTACGTCAAGGCTCTTGATCAAGTTTACAAGAGTTATTCCAAGAAGGCTATTTCTAAAGGG
TTGGTTAGCGATCCCGCTGGTTCGGATGCTTTGAACGTTTTGAAATATTTCGACTACAACGTTTTCCATG
TTCCAACCTGTAAATTGGTCACAAAATCATACGGTAGATTACTATATAACGATTTCAGAGCCAATCCTCA
ATTGTTCCCAGAAGTTGACGCCGAATTAGCTACTCGCGATTATGACGAATCTTTAACCGATAAGAACATT
GAAAAAACTTTTGTTAATGTTGCTAAGCCATTCCACAAAGAGAGAGTTGCCCAATCTTTGATTGTTCCAA
CAAACACAGGTAACATGTACACCGCATCTGTTTATGCCGCCTTTGCATCTCTATTAAACTATGTTGGATC
TGACGACTTACAAGGCAAGCGTGTTGGTTTATTTTCTTACGGTTCCGGTTTAGCTGCATCTCTATATTCT
TGCAAAATTGTTGGTGACGTCCAACATATTATCAAGGAATTAGATATTACTAACAAATTAGCCAAGAGAA
TCACCGAAACTCCAAAGGATTACGAAGCTGCCATCGAATTGAGAGAAAATGCCCATTTGAAGAAGAACTT
CAAACCTCAAGGTTCCATTGAGCATTTGCAAAGTGGTGTTTACTACTTGACCAACATCGATGACAAATTT
AGAAGATCCTACGATGTTAAAAAATGAGGATCTAAAATAAGGAGGATTACACTATGGTTTTAACCAATAA
AACAGTCATTTCTGGATCGAAAGTCAAAAGTTTATCATCTGCGCAATCGAGCTCATCAGGACCTTCATCA
TCTAGTGAGGAAGATGATTCCCGCGATATTGAAAGCTTGGATAAGAAAATACGTCCTTTAGAAGAATTAG
AAGCATTATTAAGTAGTGGAAATACAAAACAATTGAAGAACAAAGAGGTCGCTGCCTTGGTTATTCACGG
TAAGTTACCTTTGTACGCTTTGGAGAAAAAATTAGGTGATACTACGAGAGCGGTTGCGGTACGTAGGAAG
GCTCTTTCAATTTTGGCAGAAGCTCCTGTATTAGCATCTGATCGTTTACCATATAAAAATTATGACTACG
ACCGCGTATTTGGCGCTTGTTGTGAAAATGTTATAGGTTACATGCCTTTGCCCGTTGGTGTTATAGGCCC
CTTGGTTATCGATGGTACATCTTATCATATACCAATGGCAACTACAGAGGGTTGTTTGGTAGCTTCTGCC
ATGCGTGGCTGTAAGGCAATCAATGCTGGCGGTGGTGCAACAACTGTTTTAACTAAGGATGGTATGACAA
GAGGCCCAGTAGTCCGTTTCCCAACTTTGAAAAGATCCGGTGCCTGTAAGATATGGTTAGACTCAGAAGA
GGGACAAAACGCAATTAAAAAAGCTTTTAACTCTACATCAAGATTTGCACGTCTGCAACATATTCAAACT
TGTCTAGCAGGAGATTTACTCTTCATGAGATTTAGAACAACTACTGGTGACGCAATGGGTATGAATATGA
TTTCTAAAGGTGTCGAATACTCATTAAAGCAAATGGTAGAAGAGTATGGCTGGGAAGATATGGAGGTTGT
CTCCGTTTCTGGTAACTACTGTACCGACAAAAAACCAGCTGCCATCAACTGGATCGAAGGTCGTGGTAAG
AGTGTCGTCGCAGAAGCTACTATTCCTGGTGATGTTGTCAGAAAAGTGTTAAAAAGTGATGTTTCCGCAT
TGGTTGAGTTGAACATTGCTAAGAATTTGGTTGGATCTGCAATGGCTGGGTCTGTTGGTGGATTTAACGC
ACATGCAGCTAATTTAGTGACAGCTGTTTTCTTGGCATTAGGACAAGATCCTGCACAAAATGTTGAAAGT
TCCAACTGTATAACATTGATGAAAGAAGTGGACGGTGATTTGAGAATTTCCGTATCCATGCCATCCATCG
AAGTAGGTACCATCGGTGGTGGTACTGTTCTAGAACCACAAGGTGCCATGTTGGACTTATTAGGTGTAAG
AGGCCCGCATGCTACCGCTCCTGGTACCAACGCACGTCAATTAGCAAGAATAGTTGCCTGTGCCGTCTTG
GCAGGTGAATTATCCTTATGTGCTGCCCTAGCAGCCGGCCATTTGGTTCAAAGTCATATGACCCACAACA
GGAAACCTGCTGAACCAACAAAACCTAACAATTTGGACGCCACTGATATAAATCGTTTGAAAGATGGGTC
CGTCACCTGCATTAAATCCTGAGGATCTCGCAAAAAACCCCGCTTCGGCGGGGTTTTTTCGCCGACTGCA
CGGTGCACCAATGCTTCTGGCGTCAGGCAGCCATCGGAAGCTGTGGTATGGCTGTGCAGGTCGTAAATCA
CTGCATAATTCGTGTCGCTCAAGGCGCACTCCCGTTCTGGATAATGTTTTTTGCGCCGACATCATAACGG
TTCTGGCAAATATTCTGAAATGAGCTGTTGACAATTAATCATCCGGCTCGTATAATGTGTGGAATTGTGA
GCGGATAACAATTTCAGGATCTATTAAAGAGGAGAATACTAGATGTCTCTGCCATTCCTGACGTCTGCGC
CAGGTAAGGTGATCATCTTCGGCGAGCACTCTGCGGTGTACAATAAGCCGGCCGTCGCCGCCTCTGTGTC
TGCGTTACGCACCTACCTGCTGATCAGCGAATCTTCTGCACCGGACACGATCGAGCTGGACTTTCCGGAC
ATCAGCTTCAACCACAAGTGGAGCATCAACGACTTCAACGCGATCACGGAGGACCAGGTGAACAGCCAAA
AGCTGGCCAAAGCCCAGCAAGCAACCGACGGTCTGTCTCAGGAGCTGGTGTCTCTGCTGGACCCGCTGTT
AGCGCAGTTAAGCGAGAGCTTCCATTACCACGCCGCGTTCTGCTTCCTGTACATGTTCGTTTGCCTGTGC
CCGCACGCAAAGAACATCAAGTTCAGCCTGAAGAGCACGCTGCCGATTGGCGCAGGCTTAGGCTCTAGCG
CATCTATCAGCGTGAGCCTGGCGCTGGCGATGGCCTATCTGGGTGGCCTGATTGGCAGCAACGACCTGGA
GAAACTGAGCGAAAACGACAAGCACATCGTGAACCAGTGGGCCTTTATCGGCGAGAAGTGCATTCATGGC
ACCCCGAGCGGCATTGACAACGCAGTTGCCACGTATGGCAACGCCCTGCTGTTCGAGAAAGACAGCCACA
ACGGCACGATCAACACGAACAACTTCAAGTTCCTGGACGACTTCCCGGCGATCCCGATGATTCTGACCTA
CACCCGTATCCCACGCAGCACCAAGGATTTAGTCGCCCGCGTGCGTGTTTTAGTCACCGAAAAGTTCCCG
GAGGTGATGAAGCCGATCCTGGACGCGATGGGCGAGTGCGCGCTGCAGGGTCTGGAGATCATGACCAAGC
TGAGCAAGTGCAAGGGCACCGACGATGAGGCGGTGGAGACCAACAATGAGCTGTACGAGCAGCTGCTGGA
GCTGATCCGTATCAATCACGGCCTGCTGGTCTCTATCGGTGTGTCTCACCCGGGCCTGGAACTGATCAAA
AACCTGAGCGACGACCTGCGCATTGGCTCTACGAAATTAACGGGTGCAGGTGGCGGTGGCTGCTCTTTAA
CGCTGCTGCGCAGTGACATTACGCAGGAGCAAATCGACAGCTTCAAGAAGAAGCTGCAGGACGACTTCAG
CTACGAGACGTTCGAGACGGACCTGGGCGGCACGGGCTGTTGCCTGCTGAGCGCCAAAAATCTGAACAAG
GACCTGAAGATCAAAAGCCTGGTGTTCCAGCTGTTCGAAAACAAGACGACCACGAAGCAGCAGATCGACG
ACCTGTTACTGCCGGGTAACACCAATCTGCCGTGGACGTCTTAAGGATCTTTTAAGAAGGAGATATACAT
[711 nt withheld, positions 7491-8201]
TGAGGATCCAAACTCGAGTAAGGATCTCCAGGCATCAAATAAAACGAAAGGCTCAGTCGAAAGACTGGGC
CTTTCGTTTTATCTGTTGTTTGTCGGTGAACGCTCTCTACTAGAGTCACACTGGCTCACCTTCGGGTGGG
CCTTTCTGCGTTTATACCTAGGGATATATTCCGCTTCCTCGCTCACTGACTCGCTACGCTCGGTCGTTCG
ACTGCGGCGAGCGGAAATGGCTTACGAACGGGGCGGAGATTTCCTGGAAGATGCCAGGAAGATACTTAAC
AGGGAAGTGAGAGGGCCGCGGCAAAGCCGTTTTTCCATAGGCTCCGCCCCCCTGACAAGCATCACGAAAT
CTGACGCTCAAATCAGTGGTGGCGAAACCCGACAGGACTATAAAGATACCAGGCGTTTCCCCCTGGCGGC
TCCCTCGTGCGCTCTCCTGTTCCTGCCTTTCGGTTTACCGGTGTCATTCCGCTGTTATGGCCGCGTTTGT
CTCATTCCACGCCTGACACTCAGTTCCGGGTAGGCAGTTCGCTCCAAGCTGGACTGTATGCACGAACCCC
CCGTTCAGTCCGACCGCTGCGCCTTATCCGGTAACTATCGTCTTGAGTCCAACCCGGAAAGACATGCAAA
AGCACCACTGGCAGCAGCCACTGGTAATTGATTTAGAGGAGTTAGTCTTGAAGTCATGCGCCGGTTAAGG
CTAAACTGAAAGGACAAGTTTTGGTGACTGCGCTCCTCCAAGCCAGTTACCTCGGTTCAAAGAGTTGGTA
GCTCAGAGAACCTTCGAAAAACCGCCCTGCAAGGCGGTTTTTTCGTTTTCAGAGCAAGAGATTACGCGCA
GACCAAAACGATCTCAAGAAGATCATCTTATTAATCAGATAAAATATTTCTAGATTTCAGTGCAATTTAT
CTCTTCAAATGTAGCACCTGAAGTCAGCCCCATACGATATAAGTTGTTACTAGTGCTTGGATTCTCACCA
ATAAAAAACGCCCGGCGGCAACCGAGCGTTCTGAACAAATCCAGATGGAGTTCTGAGGTCATTACTGGAT
CTATCAACAGGAGTCCAAGCGAGCTCGATATCAAATTACGCCCCGCCCTGCCACTCATCGCAGTACTGTT
GTAATTCATTAAGCATTCTGCCGACATGGAAGCCATCACAAACGGCATGATGAACCTGAATCGCCAGCGG
CATCAGCACCTTGTCGCCTTGCGTATAATATTTGCCCATGGTGAAAACGGGGGCGAAGAAGTTGTCCATA
TTGGCCACGTTTAAATCAAAACTGGTGAAACTCACCCAGGGATTGGCTGAGACGAAAAACATATTCTCAA
TAAACCCTTTAGGGAAATAGGCCAGGTTTTCACCGTAACACGCCACATCTTGCGAATATATGTGTAGAAA
CTGCCGGAAATCGTCGTGGTATTCACTCCAGAGCGATGAAAACGTTTCAGTTTGCTCATGGAAAACGGTG
TAACAAGGGTGAACACTATCCCATATCACCAGCTCACCGTCTTTCATTGCCATACGAAATTCCGGATGAG
CATTCATCAGGCGGGCAAGAATGTGAATAAAGGCCGGATAAAACTTGTGCTTATTTTTCTTTACGGTCTT
TAAAAAGGCCGTAATATCCAGCTGAACGGTCTGGTTATAGGTACATTGAGCAACTGACTGAAATGCCTCA
AAATGTTCTTTACGATGCCATTGGGATATATCAACGGTGGTATATCCAGTGATTTTTTTCTCCATTTTAG
CTTCCTTAGCTCCTGAAAATCTCGATAACTCAAAAAATACGCCCGGTAGTGATCTTATTTCATTATGGTG
AAAGTTGGAACCTCTTACGTGCCGATCAACGTCTCATTTTCGCCAGATATC
Features (pLannotate 1.2.2; 21 found; start..end, strand, type, name):
     15..36      -  protein_bind   CAP binding site: CAP binding activates transcription in the presence of cAMP. E. coli catabolite activator protein
     49..1131    -  CDS            lacI: lac repressor; lacI; The lac repressor binds to the lac operator to inhibit transcription in E. coli. This inhibition can be relieved by adding lactose or isopropyl-β-D-thiogalactopyranoside (IPTG).
   1132..1209    -  promoter       lacI promoter: lacI
   1217..1496    -  CDS            TcR (fragment): tetracycline efflux protein; tet; confers resistance to tetracycline
   1520..1550    +  promoter       lac UV5 promoter: E. coli lac promoter with an "up" mutation
   1558..1574    +  protein_bind   lac operator: The lac repressor binds to the lac operator to inhibit transcription in E. coli. This inhibition can be relieved by adding lactose or isopropyl-β-D-thiogalactopyranoside (IPTG). lac repressor encoded by lacI
   1610..2791    +  CDS            atoB: ATOB_ECOLI - Experimental evidence at protein level: Swiss-Prot protein existence level 1. From Escherichia coli (strain K12).
   2822..4294    +  CDS            ERG13: HMCS_YEAST - Also known as HMGS. Experimental evidence at protein level: Swiss-Prot protein existence level 1. This enzyme condenses acetyl-CoA with acetoacetyl-CoA to form HMG-CoA, which is the substrate for HMG-CoA reductase. From Saccharomyces cerevisiae (strain ATCC 204508 / S288c) (Baker's yeast).
   4321..5829    +  CDS            HMG1 (fragment): HMDH1_YEAST - Experimental evidence at protein level: Swiss-Prot protein existence level 1. One of 2 isozymes that catalyze the conversion of HMG-CoA to mevalonate. It is the rate-limiting enzyme of the sterol biosynthesis pathway. Involved in ergosterol biosynthesis. From Saccharomyces cerevisiae (strain ATCC 204508 / S288c) (Baker's yeast).
   5874..5972    -  CDS            yciV (fragment): RNAAM_ECOLI - Also known as trpH From Escherichia coli (strain K12).
   6048..6077    +  promoter       trc promoter: strong E. coli promoter; hybrid between the trp and lac UV5 promoters
   6085..6101    +  protein_bind   lac operator: The lac repressor binds to the lac operator to inhibit transcription in E. coli. This inhibition can be relieved by adding lactose or isopropyl-β-D-thiogalactopyranoside (IPTG). lac repressor encoded by lacI
   6133..7461    +  CDS            ERG12: KIME_YEAST - Also known as RAR1. Experimental evidence at protein level: Swiss-Prot protein existence level 1. RAR (regulation of autonomous replication) is a protein whose activity increases the mitotic stability of plasmids. From Saccharomyces cerevisiae (strain ATCC 204508 / S288c) (Baker's yeast).
   7491..8201    +  CDS            aphA (sequence withheld): APHA_ECOLI - Also known as napA, yjbP. Experimental evidence at protein level: Swiss-Prot protein existence level 1. Dephosphorylates several organic phosphate monoesters including 3'- and 5'-nucleotides, 2'-deoxy-5'-nucleotides, pNPP, phenyl phosphate, glycerol 2-phosphate, ribose 5-phosphate, O-phospho-L-amino acids and phytic acid, showing the highest activity with aryl phosphoesters (pNPP, phenyl phosphate and O-phospho-L-tyrosine), and to a lesser extent with 3'- and 5'-nucleotides. No activity toward ATP, phosphodiesters, glycerol-1-phosphate, glucose 1-phosphate, glucose 6- phosphate, N
   8237..8308    +  terminator     rrnB T1 terminator: transcription terminator T1 from the E. coli rrnB gene
   8324..8351    +  terminator     T7Te terminator: phage T7 early transcription terminator
   8370..8425    -  rep_origin     RSF ori (fragment): Plasmids containing the RSF 1030 origin of replication can be propagated in E. coli cells that contain additional plasmids with compatible origins.
   8513..9058    -  rep_origin     p15A ori: Plasmids containing the medium-copy-number p15A origin of replication can be propagated in E. coli cells that contain a second plasmid with the ColE1 origin.
   9172..9266    -  terminator     lambda t0 terminator: transcription terminator from phage lambda
   9290..9946    -  CDS            cat: CAT_ECOLX - Experimental evidence at protein level: Swiss-Prot protein existence level 1. This enzyme is an effector of chloramphenicol resistance in bacteria. From Escherichia coli. This protein is used as a marker in many commonly used cloning vectors, such as pACYC184.
   9947..10049   -  promoter       cat promoter: promoter of the E. coli cat gene encoding chloramphenicol acetyltransferase
