[The description below was written by a language model from this plasmid's Addgene catalogue record and pLannotate feature annotations shown in this document.]
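Description:
JBEI-12050 is a bacterial expression plasmid of about 10 kb built on the pBbA5c backbone and intended for isopentenol production in E. coli. It replicates from a p15A origin, which is compatible with ColE1-type plasmids and so allows co-transformation with a second pathway plasmid. Selection is by chloramphenicol through the cat gene, which has its own promoter and is followed by a lambda t0 terminator. The catalogue entry lists the plasmid as high copy, although p15A is generally regarded as a medium-copy origin. A lacI gene with its native promoter supplies lac repressor, making expression IPTG-inducible. Short annotated fragments of TcR, yciV and an RSF origin appear to be backbone or junction remnants rather than functional parts.

The payload is organised as two lac-operator-controlled units. A lacUV5 promoter drives the upper mevalonate pathway ("MevTo"): E. coli atoB (acetoacetyl-CoA thiolase), S. cerevisiae ERG13 (HMG-CoA synthase) and a fragment of yeast HMG1 (HMG-CoA reductase). Together these convert acetyl-CoA to mevalonate. Downstream, a trc promoter with its own lac operator drives yeast ERG12 (mevalonate kinase, MK) followed by E. coli aphA, a broad-specificity phosphatase. The rrnB T1 and T7Te terminators close the cassette.

The associated publication title concerns IPP-bypass mevalonate pathways. This is consistent with a design in which a phosphatase removes phosphate from a monophosphate intermediate rather than routing flux through isopentenyl diphosphate. No decarboxylase is annotated on this plasmid, so the remaining pathway step would presumably be supplied from another construct, which the record does not specify.
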