Addgene plasmid #84982: JBEI-12050
Purpose: Isopentenol production
Depositing lab: Taek Soon Lee. Depositing organization: Lawrence Berkeley National Laboratory. Publication: Isopentenyl diphosphate (IPP)-bypass mevalonate pathways for isopentenol production. Kang A, George KW, Wang G, Baidoo E, Keasling JD, Lee TS. Metab Eng. 2016 Mar;34:25-35. doi: 10.1016/j.ymben.2015.12.002. Epub 2015 Dec 17. PubMed 26708516.
Backbone
  Vector backbone: pBbA5c
  Vector type: Bacterial Expression
Growth in bacteria
  Bacterial resistance: Chloramphenicol, 25 μg/mL
  Growth temperature: 37°C
  Growth strain: DH5alpha
  Copy number: High Copy
Gene/Insert
  Gene/Insert name: MevTo-T21-MK-aphA
  Species: S. cerevisiae (budding yeast)
  Promoter: LacUV5
  Cloning method: Restriction Enzyme; 5′ cloning site unknown (unknown if destroyed); 3′ cloning site unknown (unknown if destroyed)
  Sequencing primers: 5′ pBbA5c-5; 3′ rrnB-T1-term-Rev
Terms and licenses: Academic/Nonprofit Terms; Industry Terms: Not Available to Industry
How to cite: JBEI-12050 was a gift from Taek Soon Lee (Addgene plasmid # 84982 ; http://n2t.net/addgene:84982 ; RRID:Addgene_84982)
