>Addgene plasmid #84982 | JBEI-12050 | addgene partial sequence | sequence record 167720 | pBRrevBam 5'-GGTGATGTCGGCGATATAGG-3'
CGCCGGTGATGCCGGCCACGATGCGTCCGGCGTAGAGGATCGAGATCGTTTAGGCACCCCAGGCTTTACA
CTTTATGCTTCCGGCTCGTATAATGTGTGGAATTGTGAGCGGATAACAATTTCAGAATTCAAAAGATCTT
AGGAGGAATATAAAATGAAAAATTGTGTCATCGTCAGTGCGGTACGTACTGCTATCGGTAGTTTTAACGG
TTCACTCGCTTCCACCAGCGCCATCGACCTGGGGGCGACAGTAATTAAAGCCGCCATTGAACGTGCAAAA
ATCGATTCACAACACGTTGATGAAGTGATTATGGGTAACGTGTTACAAGCCGGGCTGGGGCAAAATCCGG
CGCGTCAGGCACTGTTAAAAAGCGGGCTGGCAGAAACGGTGTGCGGATTCACGGTCAATAAAGTATGTGG
TTCGGGTCTTAAAAGTGTGGCGCTTGCCGCCCAGGCCATTCAGGCAGGTCAGGCGCAGAGCATTGTGGCG
GGGGGTATGGAAAATATGAGTTTAGCCCCCTACTTACTCGATGCAAAAGCACGCTCTGGTTATCGTCTTG
GAGACGGACAGGTTTATGACGTAATCCTGCGCGATGGCCTGATGTGCGCCACCCATGGTTATCATATGGG
GATTACCGCCGAAAACGTGGCTAAAGAGTACGGAATTACCCGTGAAATGCAGGATGAACTGGCGCTACAT
TCACAGCGTAAAGCGGCAGCCGCAATTGAGTCCGGTGCTTTTACAGCCGAAATCGTCCCGGTAAATGTTG
TCACTCGAAAGAAAACCTTCGTCTTCAGTCAAGACGAGTTCCCGAAAGCGAACTCAACGGCTGAAGCGTT
AGGTGCATTGCGCCCGGCCTTCGATAAAGCAGGAACAGTCACCGCTGGGAACGCGTCTGGTATTAACGAC
GGTGCTGCCG
